Addgene plasmid #148606: pAc5.1B-lambdaN-HA-GST-DmRoquin_702-819-del725-755-del790-812_AE
Purpose: Insect Expression of DmRoquin_702-819-del725-755-del790-812
Depositing lab: Elisa Izaurralde. Depositing organization: Max Planck Institute for Developmental Biology. Publication: A CAF40-binding motif facilitates recruitment of the CCR4-NOT complex to mRNAs targeted by Drosophila Roquin. Sgromo A, Raisch T, Bawankar P, Bhandari D, Chen Y, Kuzuoglu-Ozturk D, Weichenrieder O, Izaurralde E. Nat Commun. 2017 Feb 6;8:14307. doi: 10.1038/ncomms14307. PubMed 28165457.
Backbone
  Vector backbone: Unknown
  Vector type: Insect Expression
Growth in bacteria
  Bacterial resistance: Ampicillin, 100 μg/mL
  Growth temperature: 37°C
  Growth strain: DH5alpha
  Copy number: Low Copy
Gene/Insert
  Gene/Insert name: DmRoquin_702-819-del725-755-del790-812
  Species: D. melanogaster (fly)
  Entrez Gene: roq (a.k.a. CG16807, Dmel\CG16807, NEST:bs21b12)
  Cloning method: Unknown
Terms and licenses: Academic/Nonprofit Terms; Industry Terms: Not Available to Industry
Depositor comments: ORF extracted from isoform C NCBI:NM_001275011.1 Plasmids from this collection were made available to the research community and donated after the lab closed. Please note that the sequence provided by the depositing laboratory may be theoretical/predicted or based on Sanger sequencing results. There may be discrepancies between sequencing results obtained by Addgene and the depositor sequence. If an Addgene verified sequence is not available, please contact before placing your order to request that our lab fully sequence the plasmid.
How to cite: pAc5.1B-lambdaN-HA-GST-DmRoquin_702-819-del725-755-del790-812_AE was a gift from Elisa Izaurralde (Addgene plasmid # 148606 ; http://n2t.net/addgene:148606 ; RRID:Addgene_148606)
