[The description below was written by a language model from this plasmid's Addgene catalogue record and pLannotate feature annotations shown in this document.]
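Description:
pAc5.1B-lambdaN-HA-GST-DmRoquin_702-819-del725-755-del790-812_AE is a 6,162 nt insect expression plasmid. The catalogue lists the backbone as unknown, although the name and the annotated parts point to a pAc5.1B-type vector. It is propagated in E. coli through a ColE1/pUC-type origin and selected with ampicillin via the β-lactamase gene and its own promoter. The record calls it low copy, whereas the annotation describes the origin as a high-copy type. Short fragments of a tetracycline resistance gene and of SV40 large T antigen are also annotated. These appear to be non-functional backbone remnants, and no selectable marker for insect cells is annotated.

Expression is driven by the constitutive Drosophila melanogaster actin 5C promoter and terminated by an SV40 polyadenylation signal. The open reading frame begins with a fragment of the bacteriophage lambda N protein, the peptide that binds boxB RNA hairpins, followed by an HA epitope (annotated as a partial match to 3xHA) and Schistosoma japonicum glutathione S-transferase. The Roquin insert itself is not annotated in the feature table but presumably occupies the roughly 200 nt gap between GST and the poly(A) signal. According to the record it covers residues 702–819 of D. melanogaster Roquin (roq, CG16807; isoform C), with internal deletions of residues 725–755 and 790–812.

The lambdaN tag allows the fusion to be tethered to a boxB-containing reporter mRNA in fly cells, HA permits detection, and GST probably serves as a stabilising carrier for the short fragment. The associated study concerns recruitment of the CCR4-NOT complex by Roquin through a CAF40-binding motif, so this deletion variant likely serves to map the regions needed for that activity. The depositor sequence may be theoretical rather than experimentally verified.
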