Features (pLannotate 1.2.2; 10 found; start..end, strand, type, name):
     56..2568    +  promoter       Ac5 promoter: Drosophila melanogaster actin 5C promoter
   2588..2653    +  CDS            N (fragment): REGN_LAMBD - Experimental evidence at protein level: Swiss-Prot protein existence level 1. Plays a role as a transcriptional antitermination factor that allows the virus to initiate its lytic phase. Activates expression of the delayed viral early genes by modifying host RNA polymerase (RNAP) into a form that is resistant to termination signals. This antitermination function requires the host NusA protein which serves to stabilize the interaction between antitermination protein N and host RNA polymerase. From Escherichia phage lambda (Bacteriophage lambda).
   2678..2704    +  CDS            3xHA (fragment): three tandem HA epitope tags
   2723..3376    +  CDS            GST26_SCHJA: Experimental evidence at protein level: Swiss-Prot protein existence level 1. GST isoenzymes appear to play a central role in the parasite detoxification system. Other functions are also suspected including a role in increasing the solubility of haematin in the parasite gut. From Schistosoma japonicum (Blood fluke).
   3588..3722    -  polyA_signal   SV40 poly(A) signal: SV40 polyadenylation signal
   3745..3829    -  CDS            large T antigen (fragment): large T antigen from SV40 (simian virus 40)
   3830..4300    +  CDS            TcR (fragment): tetracycline efflux protein; tet; confers resistance to tetracycline
   4344..4932    -  rep_origin     ori: high-copy-number ColE1/pMB1/pBR322/pUC origin of replication
   5103..5963    -  CDS            AmpR: β-lactamase; bla; confers resistance to ampicillin, carbenicillin, and related antibiotics
   5964..6068    -  promoter       AmpR promoter: bla
>Addgene plasmid #148606 | pAc5.1B-lambdaN-HA-GST-DmRoquin_702-819-del725-755-del790-812_AE | depositor full sequence | sequence record 291054 | Full Sequence
CTTCAAGGAATTAATTCTATATTCTAAAAACACAAATGATACTTCTAAAAAAAATCATGAATGGCATCAA
CTCTGAATCAAATCTTTGCAGATGCACCTACTTCTCATTTCCACTGTCACATCATTTTTCCAGATCTCGC
TGCCTGTTATGTGGCCCACAAACCAAGACACGTTTTATGGCCATTAAAGCTGGCTGATCGTCGCCAAACA
CCAAATACATATCAATATGTACATTCGAGAAAGAAGCGATCAAAGAAGCGTCTTCGGGCGAGTAGGAGAA
TGCGGAGGAGAAGGAGAACGAGCTGATCTAGTATCTCTCCACAATCCAATGCCAACTGACCAACTGGCCA
TATTCGGAGCAATTTGAAGCCAATTTCCATCGCCTGGCGATCGCTCCATTCTTGGCTATATGTTTTTCAC
CGTTCCCGGGGCCATTTTCAAAGACTCGTCGGTAAGATAAGATTGTGTCACTCGCTGTCTCTCTTCATTT
GTCGAAGAATGCTGAGGAATTTCGCGATGACGTCGGCGAGTATTTTGAAGAATGAGAATAATTTGTATTT
ATACGAAAATCAGTTAGTGGAATTTTCTACAAAAACATGTTATCTATAGATAATTTTGTTGCAAAATATG
TTGACTATGACAAAGATTGTATGTATATACCTTTAATGTATTCTCATTTTCTTATGTATTTATAATGGCA
ATGATGATACTGATGATATTTTAAGATGATGCCAGACCACAGGCTGATTTCTGCGTCTTTTGCCGAACGC
AGTGCATGTGCGGTTGTTGTTTTTTGGAATAGTTTCAATTTTCGGACTGTCCGCTTTGATTTCAGTTTCT
TGGCTTATTCAAAAAGCAAAGTAAAGCCAAAAAAGCGAGATGGCAATACCAAATGCGGCAAAACGGTAGT
GGAAGGAAAGGGGTGCGGGGCAGCGGAAGGAAGGGTGGGGCGGGGCGTGGCGGGGTCTGTGGCTGGGCGC
GACGTCACCGACGTTGGAGCCACTCCTTTGACCATGTGTGCGTGTGTGTATTATTCGTGTCTCGCCACTC
GCCGGTTGTTTTTTTCTTTTTATCTCGCTCTCTCTAGCGCCATCTCGTACGCATGCTCAACGCACCGCAT
GTTGCCGTGTCCTTTATGCGTCATTTTGGCTCGAAATAGGCAATTATTTAAACAAAGATTAGTCAACGAA
AACGCTAAAATAAATAAGTCTACAATATGGTTACTTATTGCCATGTGTGTGCAGCCAACGATAGCAACAA
AAGCAACAACACAGTGGCTTTCCCTCTTTCACTTTTTGTTTGCAAGCGCGTGCGAGCAAGACGGCACGAC
CGGCAAACGCAATTACGCTGACAAAGAGCAGACGAAGTTTTGGCCGAAAAACATCAAGGCGCCTGATACG
AATGCATTTGCAATAACAATTGCGATATTTAATATTGTTTATGAAGCTGTTTGACTTCAAAACACACAAA
AAAAAAAATAAAACAAATTATTTGAAAGAGAATTAGGAATCGGACAGCTTATCGTTACGGGCTAACAGCA
CACCGAGACGAAATAGCTTACCTGACGTCACAGCCTCTGGAAGAACTGCCGCCAAGCAGAGAGAGAGAGA
AAAAGAGGGAGAGCAGCTTAGACCGCATGTGCTTGTGTGTGAGGCGTCTCTCTCTTCGTCTCCTGTTTGC
GCAAACGCATAGACTGCACTGAGAAAATCGATTACCTATTTTTTATGAATGAATATTTGCACTATTACTA
TTCAAAACTATTAAGATAGCAATCACATTCAATAGCCAAATACTATACCACCTGAGCGATGCAACGAAAT
GATCAATTTGAGCAAAAATGCTGCATATTTAGGACGGCATCATTATAGAAATGCTTCTTGCTGTGTACTT
TTCTCTCGTCTGGCAGCTGTTTCGCCGTTATTGTTAAAACCGGCTTAAGTTAGGTGTGTTTTCTACGACT
AGTGATGCCCCTACTAGAAGATGTGTGTTGCACAAATGTCCCTGAATAACCAATTTGAAGTGCAGATAGC
AGTAAACGTAAGCTAATATGAATATTATTTAACTGTAATGTTTTAATATCGCTGGACATTACTAATAAAC
CCACTATAAACACATGTACATATGTATGTTTTGGCATACAATGAGTAGTTGGGGAAAAAATGTGTAAAAG
CACCGTGACCATCACAGCATAAAGATAACCAGCTGAAGTATCGAATATGAGTAACCCCCAAATTGAATCA
CATGCCGCAACTGATAGGACCCATGGAAGTACACTCTTCATGGCGATATACAAGACACACACAAGCACGA
ACACCCAGTTGCGGAGGAAATTCTCCGTAAATGAAAACCCAATCGGCGAACAATTCATACCCATATATGG
TAAAAGTTTTGAACGCGACTTGAGAGCGGAGAGCATTGCGGCTGATAAGGTTTTAGCGCTAAGCGGGCTT
TATAAAACGGGCTGCGGGACCAGTTTTCATATCACTACCGTTTGAGTTCTTGTGCTGTGTGGATACTCCT
CCCGACACAAAGCCGCTCCATCAGCCAGCAGTCGTCTAATCCAGAGACCCCGGATCGGGGTACCAACATG
GACGCACAAACACGACGACGTGAGCGTCGCGCTGAGAAACAAGCTCAATGGAAAGCTGCAAACGGTGGAT
CTCCTCCACATATGGCTTACCCATACGATGTTCCAGATTACGCTCCTCCAAGCTTGAATTCTATGTCCCC
TATACTAGGTTATTGGAAAATTAAGGGCCTTGTGCAACCCACTCGACTTCTTTTGGAATATCTTGAAGAA
AAATATGAAGAGCATTTGTATGAGCGCGATGAAGGTGATAAATGGCGAAACAAAAAGTTTGAATTGGGTT
TGGAGTTTCCCAATCTTCCTTATTATATTGATGGTGATGTTAAATTAACACAGTCTATGGCCATCATACG
TTATATAGCTGACAAGCACAACATGTTGGGTGGTTGTCCAAAAGAGCGTGCAGAGATTTCAATGCTTGAA
GGAGCGGTTTTGGATATTAGATACGGTGTTTCGAGAATTGCATATAGTAAAGACTTTGAAACTCTCAAAG
TTGATTTTCTTAGCAAGCTACCTGAAATGCTGAAAATGTTCGAAGATCGTTTATGTCATAAAACATATTT
AAATGGTGATCATGTAACCCATCCTGACTTCATGTTGTATGACGCTCTTGATGTTGTTTTATACATGGAC
CCAATGTGCCTGGATGCGTTCCCAAAATTAGTTTGTTTTAAAAAACGTATTGAAGCTATCCCACAAATTG
ATAAGTACTTGAAATCCAGCAAGTATATAGCATGGCCTTTGCAGGGCTGGCAAGCCACGTTTGGTGGTGG
CGACCATCCTCCAAAATCGGTAGGCGGCCGCAATACGGGTAAAGATTCAGCCAACTTTGTACGATCAGAC
TCCATATTGGATGACGATGCGTCCACATTCTATGGCGGCTTCAAGAGTGACAGAAACGATAGCTTCAATG
CCAATAAGCAGCAACAGCCGATGTGGGGCAGGAAACCGCAACTGATGTCGGAAGACAGTTTCGACAGTGG
GATCAAGGTGGACTAAGGATCCAGACATGATAAGATACATTGATGAGTTTGGACAAACCACAACTAGAAT
GCAGTGAAAAAAATGCTTTATTTGTGAAATTTGTGATGCTATTGCTTTATTTGTAACCATTATAAGCTGC
AATAAACAAGTTAACAACAACAATTGCATTCATTTTATGTTTCAGGTTCAGGGGGAGGTGTGGGAGGTTT
TTTAAAGCAAGTAAAACCTCTACAAATGTGGTATGGCTGATTATGATCAGTCGACCGATGCCCTTGAGAG
CCTTCAACCCAGTCAGCTCCTTCCGGTGGGCGCGGGGCATGACTATCGTCGCCGCACTTATGACTGTCTT
CTTTATCATGCAACTCGTAGGACAGGTGCCGGCAGCGCTCTGGGTCATTTTCGGCGAGGACCGCTTTCGC
TGGAGCGCGACGATGATCGGCCTGTCGCTTGCGGTATTCGGAATCTTGCACGCCCTCGCTCAAGCCTTCG
TCACTGGTCCCGCCACCAAACGTTTCGGCGAGAAGCAGGCCATTATCGCCGGCATGGCGGCCGACGCGCT
GGGCTACGTCTTGCTGGCGTTCGCGACGCGAGGCTGGATGGCCTTCCCCATTATGATTCTTCTCGCTTCC
GGCGGCATCGGGATGCCCGCGTTGCAGGCCATGCTGTCCAGGCAGGTAGATGACGACCATCAGGGACAGC
TTCAAGGATCGCTCGCGGCTCTTACCAGCCAGCAAAAGGCCAGGAACCGTAAAAAGGCCGCGTTGCTGGC
GTTTTTCCATAGGCTCCGCCCCCCTGACGAGCATCACAAAAATCGACGCTCAAGTCAGAGGTGGCGAAAC
CCGACAGGACTATAAAGATACCAGGCGTTTCCCCCTGGAAGCTCCCTCGTGCGCTCTCCTGTTCCGACCC
TGCCGCTTACCGGATACCTGTCCGCCTTTCTCCCTTCGGGAAGCGTGGCGCTTTCTCAATGCTCACGCTG
TAGGTATCTCAGTTCGGTGTAGGTCGTTCGCTCCAAGCTGGGCTGTGTGCACGAACCCCCCGTTCAGCCC
GACCGCTGCGCCTTATCCGGTAACTATCGTCTTGAGTCCAACCCGGTAAGACACGACTTATCGCCACTGG
CAGCAGCCACTGGTAACAGGATTAGCAGAGCGAGGTATGTAGGCGGTGCTACAGAGTTCTTGAAGTGGTG
GCCTAACTACGGCTACACTAGAAGGACAGTATTTGGTATCTGCGCTCTGCTGAAGCCAGTTACCTTCGGA
AAAAGAGTTGGTAGCTCTTGATCCGGCAAACAAACCACCGCTGGTAGCGGTGGTTTTTTTGTTTGCAAGC
AGCAGATTACGCGCAGAAAAAAAGGATCTCAAGAAGATCCTTTGATCTTTTCTACGGGGTCTGACGCTCA
GTGGAACGAAAACTCACGTTAAGGGATTTTGGTCATGAGATTATCAAAAAGGATCTTCACCTAGATCCTT
TTAAATTAAAAATGAAGTTTTAAATCAATCTAAAGTATATATGAGTAAACTTGGTCTGACAGTTACCAAT
GCTTAATCAGTGAGGCACCTATCTCAGCGATCTGTCTATTTCGTTCATCCATAGTTGCCTGACTCCCCGT
CGTGTAGATAACTACGATACGGGAGGGCTTACCATCTGGCCCCAGTGCTGCAATGATACCGCGAGACCCA
CGCTCACCGGCTCCAGATTTATCAGCAATAAACCAGCCAGCCGGAAGGGCCGAGCGCAGAAGTGGTCCTG
CAACTTTATCCGCCTCCATCCAGTCTATTAATTGTTGCCGGGAAGCTAGAGTAAGTAGTTCGCCAGTTAA
TAGTTTGCGCAACGTTGTTGCCATTGCTGCAGGCATCGTGGTGTCACGCTCGTCGTTTGGTATGGCTTCA
TTCAGCTCCGGTTCCCAACGATCAAGGCGAGTTACATGATCCCCCATGTTGTGCAAAAAAGCGGTTAGCT
CCTTCGGTCCTCCGATCGTTGTCAGAAGTAAGTTGGCCGCAGTGTTATCACTCATGGTTATGGCAGCACT
GCATAATTCTCTTACTGTCATGCCATCCGTAAGATGCTTTTCTGTGACTGGTGAGTACTCAACCAAGTCA
TTCTGAGAATAGTGTATGCGGCGACCGAGTTGCTCTTGCCCGGCGTCAACACGGGATAATACCGCGCCAC
ATAGCAGAACTTTAAAAGTGCTCATCATTGGAAAACGTTCTTCGGGGCGAAAACTCTCAAGGATCTTACC
GCTGTTGAGATCCAGTTCGATGTAACCCACTCGTGCACCCAACTGATCTTCAGCATCTTTTACTTTCACC
AGCGTTTCTGGGTGAGCAAAAACAGGAAGGCAAAATGCCGCAAAAAAGGGAATAAGGGCGACACGGAAAT
GTTGAATACTCATACTCTTCCTTTTTCAATATTATTGAAGCATTTATCAGGGTTATTGTCTCATGAGCGG
ATACATATTTGAATGTATTTAGAAAAATAAACAAATAGGGGTTCCGCGCACATTTCCCCGAAAAGTGCCA
CCTGACGTCTAAGAAACCATTATTATCATGACATTAACCTATAAAAATAGGCGTATCACGAGGCCCTTTC
GT
